>Addgene plasmid #163743 | TET-pLKO-neo CXCR4-sh3 | addgene full sequence | sequence record 322871 | Addgene NGS Result
TTGGGGTTGCGCCTTTTCCAAGGCAGCCCTGGGTTTGCGCAGGGACGCGGCTGCTCTGGGCGTGGTTCCG
GGAAACGCAGCGGCGCCGACCCTGGGTCTCGCACATTCTTCACGTCCGTTCGCAGCGTCACCCGGATCTT
CGCCGCTACCCTTGTGGGCCCCCCGGCGACGCTTCCTGCTCCGCCCCTAAGTCGGGAAGGTTCCTTGCGG
TTCGCGGCGTGCCGGACGTGACAAACGGAAGCCGCACGTCTCACTAGTACCCTCGCAGACGGACAGCGCC
AGGGAGCAATGGCAGCGCGCCGACCGCGATGGGCTGTGGCCAATAGCGGCTGCTCAGCAGGGCGCGCCGA
GAGCAGCGGCCGGGAAGGGGCGGTGCGGGAGGCGGGGTGTGGGGCGGTAGTGTGGGCCCTGTTCCTGCCC
GCGCGGTGTTCCGCATTCTGCAAGCCTCCGGAGCGCACGTCGGCAGTCGGCTCCCTCGTTGACCGAATCA
CCGACCTCTCTCCCCAGGGGGATCTGTGAGTTTGGGGACCCTTGATTGTTCTTTCTTTTTCGCTATTGTA
AAATTCATGTTATATGGAGGGGGCAAAGTTTTCAGGGTGTTGTTTAGAATGGGAAGATGTCCCTTGTATC
ACCATGGACCCTCATGATAATTTTGTTTCTTTCACTTTCTACTCTGTTGACAACCATTGTCTCCTCTTAT
TTTCTTTTCATTTTCTGTAACTTTTTCGTTAAACTTTAGCTTGCATTTGTAACGAATTTTTAAATTCACT
TTTGTTTATTTGTCAGATTGTAAGTACTTTCTCTAATCACTTTTTTTTCAAGGCAATCAGGGTATATTAT
ATTGTACTTCAGCACAGTTTTAGAGAACAATTGTTATAATTAAATGATAAGGTAGAATATTTCTGCATAT
AAATTCTGGCTGGCGTGGAAATATTCTTATTGGTAGAAACAACTACATCCTGGTCATCATCCTGCCTTTC
TCTTTATGGTTACAATGATATACACTGTTTGAGATGAGGATAAAATACTCTGAGTCCAAACCGGGCCCCT
CTGCTAACCATGTTCATGCCTTCTTCTTTTTCCTACAGCTCCTGGGCAACGTGCTGGTTATTGTGCTGTC
TCATCATTTTGGCAAAGAATTGTAATACGACTCACTATAGGGCGAATTGATATGTCTAGATTAGATAAAA
GTAAAGTGATTAACAGCGCATTAGAGCTGCTTAATGAGGTCGGAATCGAAGGTTTAACAACCCGTAAACT
CGCCCAGAAGCTAGGTGTAGAGCAGCCTACATTGTATTGGCATGTAAAAAATAAGCGGGCTTTGCTCGAC
GCCTTAGCCATTGAGATGTTAGATAGGCACCATACTCACTTTTGCCCTTTAGAAGGGGAAAGCTGGCAAG
ATTTTTTACGTAATAACGCTAAAAGTTTTAGATGTGCTTTACTAAGTCATCGCGATGGAGCAAAAGTACA
TTTAGGTACACGGCCTACAGAAAAACAGTATGAAACTCTCGAAAATCAATTAGCCTTTTTATGCCAACAA
GGTTTTTCACTAGAGAATGCATTATATGCACTCAGCGCTGTGGGGCATTTTACTTTAGGTTGCGTATTGG
AAGATCAAGAGCATCAAGTCGCTAAAGAAGAAAGGGAAACACCTACTACTGATAGTATGCCGCCATTATT
ACGACAAGCTATCGAATTATTTGATCACCAAGGTGCAGAGCCAGCCTTCTTATTCGGCCTTGAATTGATC
ATATGCGGATTAGAAAAACAACTTAAATGTGAAAGTGGGTCCGCGTACAGCGGCTCCCGGGAGTTCTAGG
GATCTGCCCCTCTCCCTCCCCCCCCCCTAACGTTACTGGCCGAAGCCGCTTGGAATAAGGCCGGTGTGCG
TTTGTCTATATGTTATTTTCCACCATATTGCCGTCTTTTGGCAATGTGAGGGCCCGGAAACCTGGCCCTG
TCTTCTTGACGAGCATTCCTAGGGGTCTTTCCCCTCTCGCCAAAGGAATGCAAGGTCTGTTGAATGTCGT
GAAGGAAGCAGTTCCTCTGGAAGCTTCTTGAAGACAAACAACGTCTGTAGCGACCCTTTGCAGGCAGCGG
AACCCCCCACCTGGCGACAGGTGCCTCTGCGGCCAAAAGCCACGTGTATAAGATACACCTGCAAAGGCGG
CACAACCCCAGTGCCACGTTGTGAGTTGGATAGTTGTGGAAAGAGTCAAATGGCTCTCCTCAAGCGTATT
CAACAAGGGGCTGAAGGATGCCCAGAAGGTACCCCATTGTATGGGATCTGATCTGGGGCCTCGGTGCACA
TGCTTTACATGTGTTTAGTCGAGGTTAAAAAAACGTCTAGGCCCCCCGAACCACGGGGACGTGGTTTTCC
TTTGAAAAACACGATGATAAGGATCCATGATTGAACAAGATGGATTGCACGCAGGTTCTCCGGCCGCTTG
GGTGGAGAGGCTATTCGGCTATGACTGGGCACAACAGACAATCGGCTGCTCTGATGCCGCCGTGTTCCGG
CTGTCAGCGCAGGGGCGCCCGGTTCTTTTTGTCAAGACCGACCTGTCCGGTGCCCTGAATGAACTGCAGG
ACGAGGCAGCGCGGCTATCGTGGCTGGCCACGACGGGCGTTCCTTGCGCAGCTGTGCTCGACGTTGTCAC
TGAAGCGGGAAGGGACTGGCTGCTATTGGGCGAAGTGCCGGGGCAGGATCTCCTGTCATCTCACCTTGCT
CCTGCCGAGAAAGTATCCATCATGGCTGATGCAATGCGGCGGCTGCATACGCTTGATCCGGCTACCTGCC
CATTCGACCACCAAGCGAAACATCGCATCGAGCGAGCACGTACTCGGATGGAAGCCGGTCTTGTCGATCA
GGATGATCTGGACGAAGAGCATCAGGGGCTCGCGCCAGCCGAACTGTTCGCCAGGCTCAAGGCGCGCATG
CCCGACGGCGAGGATCTCGTCGTGACCCATGGCGATGCCTGCTTGCCGAATATCATGGTGGAAAATGGCC
GCTTTTCTGGATTCATCGACTGTGGCCGGCTGGGTGTGGCGGACCGCTATCAGGACATAGCGTTGGCTAC
CCGTGATATTGCTGAAGAGCTTGGCGGCGAATGGGCTGACCGCTTCCTCGTGCTTTACGGTATCGCCGCT
CCCGATTCGCAGCGCATCGCCTTCTATCGCCTTCTTGACGAGTTCTTCTGAGGTACCTTTTTTAAGGGTG
GGCGCGCCGACCCAGCTTTCTTGTACAAAGTTGGCATTATAAGAAAGCATTGCTTATCAATTTGTTGCAA
CGAACAGGTCACTATCAGTCAAAATAAAATCATTATTTGCCATCCAGCTGATATCCGCCCGCCCCACGAC
CCGCAGCGCCCGACCGAAAGGAGCGCACGACCCCATGCATCGGTACCTTTAAGACCAATGACTTACAAGG
CAGCTGTAGATCTTAGCCACTTTTTAAAAGAAAAGGGGGGACTGGAAGGGCTAATTCACTCCCAACGAAG
ACAAGATCTGCTTTTTGCTTGTACTGGGTCTCTCTGGTTAGACCAGATCTGAGCCTGGGAGCTCTCTGGC
TAACTAGGGAACCCACTGCTTAAGCCTCAATAAAGCTTGCCTTGAGTGCTTCAAGTAGTGTGTGCCCGTC
TGTTGTGTGACTCTGGTAACTAGAGATCCCTCAGACCCTTTTAGTCAGTGTGGAAAATCTCTAGCAGTAG
TAGTTCATGTCATCTTATTATTCAGTATTTATAACTTGCAAAGAAATGAATATCAGAGAGTGAGAGGAAC
TTGTTTATTGCAGCTTATAATGGTTACAAATAAAGCAATAGCATCACAAATTTCACAAATAAAGCATTTT
TTTCACTGCATTCTAGTTGTGGTTTGTCCAAACTCATCAATGTATCTTATCATGTCTGGCTCTAGCTATC
CCGCCCCTAACTCCGCCCATCCCGCCCCTAACTCCGCCCAGTTCCGCCCATTCTCCGCCCCATGGCTGAC
TAATTTTTTTTATTTATGCAGAGGCCGAGGCCGCCTCGGCCTCTGAGCTATTCCAGAAGTAGTGAGGAGG
CTTTTTTGGAGGCCTAGGGACGTACCCAATTCGCCCTATAGTGAGTCGTATTACGCGCGCTCACTGGCCG
TCGTTTTACAACGTCGTGACTGGGAAAACCCTGGCGTTACCCAACTTAATCGCCTTGCAGCACATCCCCC
TTTCGCCAGCTGGCGTAATAGCGAAGAGGCCCGCACCGATCGCCCTTCCCAACAGTTGCGCAGCCTGAAT
GGCGAATGGG
[124 nt withheld, positions 4281-4404]
C
[91 nt withheld, positions 4406-4496]
A
[49 nt withheld, positions 4498-4546]
CCTTTGACGTTGGAGTCCACGTTCTTT
[37 nt withheld, positions 4574-4610]
ACCCTATCTCGGTCTATTCTTTTGATTTATAAGGGATTTTGCCGATTTCGGCCTATTGGTTAAAAAATGA
GCTGATTTAACAAAAATTTAACGCGAATTTTAACAAAATATTAACGCTTACAATTTAGGTGGCACTTTTC
GGGGAAATGTGCGCGGAACCCCTATTTGTTTATTTTTCTAAATACATTCAAATATGTATCCGCTCATGAG
ACAATAACCCTGATAAATGCTTCAATAATATTGAAAAAGGAAGAGTATGAGTATTCAACATTTCCGTGTC
GCCCTTATTCCCTTTTTTGCGGCATTTTGCCTTCCTGTTTTTGCTCACCCAGAAACGCTGGTGAAAGTAA
AAGATGCTGAAGATCAGTTGGGTGCACGAGTGGGTTACATCGAACTGGATCTCAACAGCGGTAAGATCCT
TGAGAGTTTTCGCCCCGAAGAACGTTTTCCAATGATGAGCACTTTTAAAGTTCTGCTATGTGGCGCGGTA
TTATCCCGTATTGACGCCGGGCAAGAGCAACTCGGTCGCCGCATACACTATTCTCAGAATGACTTGGTTG
AGTACTCACCAGTCACAGAAAAGCATCTTACGGATGGCATGACAGTAAGAGAATTATGCAGTGCTGCCAT
AACCATGAGTGATAACACTGCGGCCAACTTACTTCTGACAACGATCGGAGGACCGAAGGAGCTAACCGCT
TTTTTGCACAACATGGGGGATCATGTAACTCGCCTTGATCGTTGGGAACCGGAGCTGAATGAAGCCATAC
CAAACGACGAGCGTGACACCACGATGCCTGTAGCAATGGCAACAACGTTGCGCAAACTATTAACTGGCGA
ACTACTTACTCTAGCTTCCCGGCAACAATTAATAGACTGGATGGAGGCGGATAAAGTTGCAGGACCACTT
CTGCGCTCGGCCCTTCCGGCTGGCTGGTTTATTGCTGATAAATCTGGAGCCGGTGAGCGTGGGTCTCGCG
GTATCATTGCAGCACTGGGGCCAGATGGTAAGCCCTCCCGTATCGTAGTTATCTACACGACGGGGAGTCA
GGCAACTATGGATGAACGAAATAGACAGATCGCTGAGATAGGTGCCTCACTGATTAAGCATTGGTAACTG
TCAGACCAAGTTTACTCATATATACTTTAGATTGATTTAAAACTTCATTTTTAATTTAAAAGGATCTAGG
TGAAGATCCTTTTTGATAATCTCATGACCAAAATCCCTTAACGTGAGTTTTCGTTCCACTGAGCGTCAGA
CCCCGTAGAAAAGATCAAAGGATCTTCTTGAGATCCTTTTTTTCTGCGCGTAATCTGCTGCTTGCAAACA
AAAAAACCACCGCTACCAGCGGTGGTTTGTTTGCCGGATCAAGAGCTACCAACTCTTTTTCCGAAGGTAA
CTGGCTTCAGCAGAGCGCAGATACCAAATACTGTTCTTCTAGTGTAGCCGTAGTTAGGCCACCACTTCAA
GAACTCTGTAGCACCGCCTACATACCTCGCTCTGCTAATCCTGTTACCAGTGGCTGCTGCCAGTGGCGAT
AAGTCGTGTCTTACCGGGTTGGACTCAAGACGATAGTTACCGGATAAGGCGCAGCGGTCGGGCTGAACGG
GGGGTTCGTGCACACAGCCCAGCTTGGAGCGAACGACCTACACCGAACTGAGATACCTACAGCGTGAGCT
ATGAGAAAGCGCCACGCTTCCCGAAGGGAGAAAGGCGGACAGGTATCCGGTAAGCGGCAGGGTCGGAACA
GGAGAGCGCACGAGGGAGCTTCCAGGGGGAAACGCCTGGTATCTTTATAGTCCTGTCGGGTTTCGCCACC
TCTGACTTGAGCGTCGATTTTTGTGATGCTCGTCAGGGGGGCGGAGCCTATGGAAAAACGCCAGCAACGC
GGCCTTTTTACGGTTCCTGGCCTTTTGCTGGCCTTTTGCTCACATGTTCTTTCCTGCGTTATCCCCTGAT
TCTGTGGATAACCGTATTACCGCCTTTGAGTGAGCTGATACCGCTCGCCGCAGCCGAACGACCGAGCGCA
GCGAGTCAGTGAGCGAGGAAGCGGAAGAGCGCCCAATACGCAAACCGCCTCTCCCCGCGCGTTGGCCGAT
TCATTAATGCAGCTGGCACGACAGGTTTCCCGACTGGAAAGCGGGCAGTGAGCGCAACGCAATTAATGTG
AGTTAGCTCACTCATTAGGCACCCCAGGCTTTACACTTTATGCTTCCGGCTCGTATGTTGTGTGGAATTG
TGAGCGGATAACAATTTCACACAGGAAACAGCTATGACCATGATTACGCCAAGCGCGCAATTAACCCTCA
CTAAAGGGAACAAAAGCTGGAGCTGCAAGCTTAATGTAGTCTTATGCAATACTCTTGTAGTCTTGCAACA
TGGTAACGATGAGTTAGCAACATGCCTTACAAGGAGAGAAAAAGCACCGTGCATGCCGATTGGTGGAAGT
AAGGTGGTACGATCGTGCCTTATTAGGAAGGCAACAGACGGGTCTGACATGGATTGGACGAACCACTGAA
TTGCCGCATTGCAGAGATATTGTATTTAAGTGCCTAGCTCGATACATAAACGGGTCTCTCTGGTTAGACC
AGATCTGAGCCTGGGAGCTCTCTGGCTAACTAGGGAACCCACTGCTTAAGCCTCAATAAAGCTTGCCTTG
AGTGCTTCAAGTAGTGTGTGCCCGTCTGTTGTGTGACTCTGGTAACTAGAGATCCCTCAGACCCTTTTAG
TCAGTGTGGAAAATCTCTAGCAGTGGCGCCCGAACAGGGACTTGAAAGCGAAAGGGAAACCAGAGGAGCT
CTCTCGACGCAGGACTCGGCTTGCTGAAGCGCGCACGGCAAGAGGCGAGGGGCGGCGACTGGTGAGTACG
CCAAAAATTTTGACTAGCGGAGGCTAGAAGGAGAGAGATGGGTGCGAGAGCGTCAGTATTAAGCGGGGGA
GAATTAGATCGCGATGGGAAAAAATTCGGTTAAGGCCAGGGGGAAAGAAAAAATATAAATTAAAACATAT
AGTATGGGCAAGCAGGGAGCTAGAACGATTCGCAGTTAATCCTGGCCTGTTAGAAACATCAGAAGGCTGT
AGACAAATACTGGGACAGCTACAACCATCCCTTCAGACAGGATCAGAAGAACTTAGATCATTATATAATA
CAGTAGCAACCCTCTATTGTGTGCATCAAAGGATAGAGATAAAAGACACCAAGGAAGCTTTAGACAAGAT
AGAGGAAGAGCAAAACAAAAGTAAGACCACCGCACAGCAAGCGGCCGCTGATCTTCAGACCTGGAGGAGG
AGATATGAGGGACAATTGGAGAAGTGAATTATATAAATATAAAGTAGTAAAAATTGAACCATTAGGAGTA
GCACCCACCAAGGCAAAGAGAAGAGTGGTGCAGAGAGAAAAAAGAGCAGTGGGAATAGGAGCTTTGTTCC
TTGGGTTCTTGGGAGCAGCAGGAAGCACTATGGGCGCAGCGTCAATGACGCTGACGGTACAGGCCAGACA
ATTATTGTCTGGTATAGTGCAGCAGCAGAACAATTTGCTGAGGGCTATTGAGGCGCAACAGCATCTGTTG
CAACTCACAGTCTGGGGCATCAAGCAGCTCCAGGCAAGAATCCTGGCTGTGGAAAGATACCTAAAGGATC
AACAGCTCCTGGGGATTTGGGGTTGCTCTGGAAAACTCATTTGCACCACTGCTGTGCCTTGGAATGCTAG
TTGGAGTAATAAATCTCTGGAACAGATTTGGAATCACACGACCTGGATGGAGTGGGACAGAGAAATTAAC
AATTACACAAGCTTAATACACTCCTTAATTGAAGAATCGCAAAACCAGCAAGAAAAGAATGAACAAGAAT
TATTGGAATTAGATAAATGGGCAAGTTTGTGGAATTGGTTTAACATAACAAATTGGCTGTGGTATATAAA
ATTATTCATAATGATAGTAGGAGGCTTGGTAGGTTTAAGAATAGTTTTTGCTGTACTTTCTATAGTGAAT
AGAGTTAGGCAGGGATATTCACCATTATCGTTTCAGACCCACCTCCCAACCCCGAGGGGACCCGACAGGC
CCGAAGGAATAGAAGAAGAAGGTGGAGAGAGAGACAGAGACAGATCCATTCGATTAGTGAACGGATCTCG
ACGGTATCGATCACGAGACTAGCCTCGAGCGGCCGCAATATTTGCATGTCGCTATGTGTTCTGGGAAATC
ACCATAAACGTGAAATCCCTATCAGTGATAGAGACTTATAAGTTCCCTATCAGTGATAGAGACACCGGGC
GTGTAGTGAATCACGTAAACTCGAGTTTACGTGATTCACTACACGCTTTTTTGAATTCTCGACCTCGAGA
CAAATGGCAGTATTCATCCACAATTTTAAAAGAAAAGGGGGGATTGGGGGGTACAGTGCAGGGGAAAGAA
TAGTAGACATAATAGCAACAGACATACAAACTAAAGAATTACAAAAACAAATTACAAAAATTCAAAATTT
TCGGGTTTATTACAGGGACAGCAGAGATCCACTTTGGCCGCGGCTCGAGGGGG
Features (pLannotate 1.2.2; 30 found; start..end, strand, type, name):
    516..1088    +  intron         β-globin intron: intron from rabbit β-globin gene
   1143..1161    +  promoter       T7 promoter: promoter for bacteriophage T7 RNA polymerase
   1172..1792    +  CDS            tetR: TETR2_ECOLX - Experimental evidence at protein level: Swiss-Prot protein existence level 1. TetR is the repressor of the tetracycline resistance element; its N-terminal region forms a helix-turn-helix structure and binds DNA. Binding of tetracycline to TetR reduces the repressor affinity for the tetracycline resistance gene (tetA) promoter operator sites. From Escherichia coli.
   1938..2400    +  misc_feature   IRES: internal ribosome entry site (IRES) of the encephalomyocarditis virus (EMCV)
   2407..3198    +  CDS            neo: KKA2_KLEPN - Also known as kan, nptII. Experimental evidence at protein level: Swiss-Prot protein existence level 1. Resistance to kanamycin, neomycin, paromomycin, ribostamycin, butirosin and gentamicin B. From Klebsiella pneumoniae.
   3230..3329    -  protein_bind   attL2: mutant version of attL; recombination site for the Gateway® LR reaction LR Clonase™
   3388..3471    +  CDS            nef (fragment): NEF_HV1Z2 - Experimental evidence at protein level: Swiss-Prot protein existence level 1. Extracellular Nef protein targets CD4(+) T-lymphocytes for apoptosis by interacting with CXCR4 surface receptors. From Human immunodeficiency virus type 1 group M subtype D (isolate Z2/CDC-Z34) (HIV-1).
   3473..3706    +  LTR            3' LTR (ΔU3): self-inactivating 3' long terminal repeat (LTR) from HIV-1
   3778..3899    +  polyA_signal   SV40 poly(A) signal: SV40 polyadenylation signal
   3939..4074    +  rep_origin     SV40 ori: SV40 origin of replication
   4095..4113    -  promoter       T7 promoter: promoter for bacteriophage T7 RNA polymerase
   4121..4276    +  CDS            lacZα (fragment): LacZα fragment of β-galactosidase; lacZ fragment
   4281..4709    +  rep_origin     f1 ori (sequence partly withheld): f1 bacteriophage origin of replication; arrow indicates direction of (+) strand synthesis
   4762..4866    +  promoter       AmpR promoter: bla
   4867..5727    +  CDS            AmpR: β-lactamase; bla; confers resistance to ampicillin, carbenicillin, and related antibiotics
   5898..6486    +  rep_origin     ori: high-copy-number ColE1/pMB1/pBR322/pUC origin of replication
   6669..6761    +  CDS            lacI (fragment): lac repressor; lacI; The lac repressor binds to the lac operator to inhibit transcription in E. coli. This inhibition can be relieved by adding lactose or isopropyl-β-D-thiogalactopyranoside (IPTG).
   6774..6795    +  protein_bind   CAP binding site: CAP binding activates transcription in the presence of cAMP. E. coli catabolite activator protein
   6810..6840    +  promoter       lac promoter: promoter for the E. coli lac operon
   6848..6864    +  protein_bind   lac operator: The lac repressor binds to the lac operator to inhibit transcription in E. coli. This inhibition can be relieved by adding lactose or isopropyl-β-D-thiogalactopyranoside (IPTG). lac repressor encoded by lacI
   6909..6927    +  promoter       T3 promoter: promoter for bacteriophage T3 RNA polymerase
   6955..7181    +  promoter       RSV promoter: Rous sarcoma virus enhancer/promoter
   7182..7362    +  LTR            5' LTR (truncated): truncated 5' long terminal repeat (LTR) from HIV-1
   7409..7534    +  misc_feature   HIV-1 Ψ: packaging signal of human immunodeficiency virus type 1
   7518..7881    +  CDS            HIV-1 gag (fragment): gag protein from human immunodeficiency virus 1; gag
   8027..8260    +  misc_feature   RRE: The Rev response element (RRE) of HIV-1 allows for Rev-dependent mRNA export from the nucleus to the cytoplasm.
   8637..8737    +  CDS            Rev (fragment): human immunodeficiency virus 1 (HIV-1) Rev protein; rev; enhances nuclear export of unspliced and incompletely spliced viral mRNAs
   8778..8872    +  promoter       H1-2O2 promoter: doxycycline-inducible variant of the human H1 RNA promoter (Henriksen et al., 2007)
   8974..9091    +  misc_feature   cPPT/CTS: central polypurine tract and central termination sequence of HIV-1
   9140..507     +  promoter       hPGK promoter (across the origin): human phosphoglycerate kinase 1 promoter
