[The description below was written by a language model from this plasmid's Addgene catalogue record and pLannotate feature annotations shown in this document.]
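Description:
TET-pLKO-neo CXCR4-sh3 is a third-generation, self-inactivating HIV-1 lentiviral transfer plasmid built on the Tet-pLKO-Neo (pLKO-Tet-On) backbone for doxycycline-inducible RNAi against human CXCR4. It is about 9.1 kb, and is maintained in E. coli through a high-copy ColE1/pUC-type origin with ampicillin selection (AmpR). An f1 origin and remnants of lac and phage-promoter cloning sequences are also present in the bacterial portion. The viral genome is transcribed from a chimeric RSV promoter/truncated 5' LTR and carries the Ψ packaging signal, a gag fragment, the Rev response element and a cPPT/CTS. It ends in a ΔU3 3' LTR, followed by an SV40 polyadenylation signal and SV40 origin. Packaging functions therefore have to be supplied in trans, and the integrated provirus lacks LTR promoter activity.

The payload is a single short hairpin, the third CXCR4 hairpin judging by the name, cloned between the AgeI site (destroyed in cloning) and the EcoRI site. The catalogue lists the promoter as "TRE", but the feature table annotates it more specifically as an H1-2O2 promoter, a human H1 RNA polymerase III promoter variant carrying tet operator sites. The hairpin itself is not annotated as a feature.

A second cassette in the same vector uses the human PGK promoter and a rabbit β-globin intron to express the Tet repressor (tetR), which is linked through an EMCV IRES to the neomycin phosphotransferase gene. TetR constitutively occupies the operators and silences shRNA transcription. Adding doxycycline or tetracycline releases the repressor and switches on knockdown. Transduced mammalian cells are selected with G418. This all-in-one design allows stable cell lines to be made in which CXCR4 depletion can be triggered on demand.
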