Addgene plasmid #163743: TET-pLKO-neo CXCR4-sh3
Purpose: Lentivirus for inducible knockdown of CXCR4 (human)
Depositing lab: Roland Friedel. Depositing organization: Icahn School of Medicine at Mount Sinai.
Backbone
  Vector backbone: pLKO-Tet-On (Tet-pLKO-Neo) Addgene # 21916
  Backbone manufacturer: Wiederschain et al., 2009 Cell Cycle 8:3, 498-504
  Backbone size w/o insert (bp): 9084
  Total vector size (bp): 9143
  Vector type: Mammalian Expression, Lentiviral, RNAi
  Selectable markers: Neomycin (select with G418)
Growth in bacteria
  Bacterial resistance: Ampicillin, 100 μg/mL
  Growth temperature: 30°C
  Growth strain: NEB Stable
  Copy number: High Copy
Gene/Insert
  Gene/Insert name: CXCR4
  gRNA/shRNA sequence: GCGTGTAGTGAATCACGTAAA
  Species: H. sapiens (human)
  Entrez Gene: CXCR4 (a.k.a. CD184, D2S201E, FB22, HM89, HSY3RR, LAP-3, LAP3, LCR1, LESTR, NPY3R, NPYR, NPYRL, NPYY3R, WHIM, WHIMS, WHIMS1)
  Promoter: TRE
  Cloning method: Restriction Enzyme; 5′ cloning site AgeI (destroyed during cloning); 3′ cloning site EcoRI (not destroyed)
  Sequencing primers: 5′ pLKO-seq: ggcagggatattcaccattatcgtttcaga
Terms and licenses: Academic/Nonprofit Terms; Industry Terms: Not Available to Industry
How to cite: TET-pLKO-neo CXCR4-sh3 was a gift from Roland Friedel (Addgene plasmid # 163743 ; http://n2t.net/addgene:163743 ; RRID:Addgene_163743)
